Addgene plasmid #91560: pHH0103_ITSN1-1/5-IS3/3
Purpose: Protein expression and purification of human SH3 domain construct ITSN1-1/5-IS3/3
Depositing lab: Sachdev Sidhu. Depositing organization: University of Toronto. Publication: Comprehensive Analysis of the Human SH3 Domain Family Reveals a Wide Variety of Non-canonical Specificities. Teyra J, Huang H, Jain S, Guan X, Dong A, Liu Y, Tempel W, Min J, Tong Y, Kim PM, Bader GD, Sidhu SS. Structure. 2017 Oct 3;25(10):1598-1610.e3. doi: 10.1016/j.str.2017.07.017. Epub 2017 Sep 7. PubMed 28890361.
Backbone
  Vector backbone: pHH0103
  Vector type: Bacterial Expression
Growth in bacteria
  Bacterial resistance: Ampicillin, 100 μg/mL
  Growth temperature: 37°C
  Growth strain: DH5alpha
  Copy number: Low Copy
Gene/Insert
  Gene/Insert name: ITSN1-1/5-IS3/3
  Species: H. sapiens (human)
  Insert size (bp): 227
  Entrez Gene: ITSN1 (a.k.a. ITSN, SH3D1A, SH3P17)
  Cloning method: Restriction Enzyme; 5′ cloning site Sfi1 (unknown if destroyed); 3′ cloning site Not1 (unknown if destroyed)
Terms and licenses: Academic/Nonprofit Terms; Industry Terms: Not Available to Industry
How to cite: pHH0103_ITSN1-1/5-IS3/3 was a gift from Sachdev Sidhu (Addgene plasmid # 91560 ; http://n2t.net/addgene:91560 ; RRID:Addgene_91560)
