[The description below was written by a language model from this plasmid's Addgene catalogue record and pLannotate feature annotations shown in this document.]
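Description:
pHH0103_ITSN1-1/5-IS3/3 is a bacterial expression plasmid of about 6.9 kb, built on the pHH0103 backbone, for producing and purifying a single SH3 domain of human intersectin 1 (ITSN1). The construct name suggests the first of five SH3 domains in ITSN1, although the record does not explain the numbering. The insert is recorded as 227 bp and was cloned between SfiI and NotI sites. The automated annotation labels this region as a mouse Itsn1 fragment, which most likely reflects close sequence similarity between the orthologues, since the catalogue entry gives the species as human.

Expression is driven by the strong hybrid tac promoter followed by a lac operator. The plasmid carries its own lacI gene under the up-mutated lacIq promoter, so transcription is held off until induced with IPTG. The open reading frame begins with a 6xHis tag followed by Schistosoma japonicum glutathione S-transferase, and the SH3 domain is fused to the C-terminus of GST. This gives two affinity handles for purification, and GST often aids solubility. A bacteriophage fd terminator lies just downstream of the insert.

Beyond the terminator are fragments of M13 gene III, which together with the f1 origin suggest the backbone derives from a phagemid display vector. These fragments appear to be outside the expressed fusion. Propagation in E. coli relies on a ColE1/pBR322-type origin with a bom site and interrupted rop fragments, and the record lists the plasmid as low copy. Selection is by ampicillin resistance through β-lactamase, while only remnants of the tetracycline resistance gene and promoter remain. The construct belongs to a collection used for a family-wide analysis of human SH3 domain binding specificities.
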