Features (pLannotate 1.2.2; 21 found; start..end, strand, type, name):
     56..133     +  promoter       lacIq promoter: lacI (mutant); In the lacIq allele, a single base change in the promoter boosts expression of the lacI gene about 10-fold.
    134..1216    +  CDS            lacI: lac repressor; lacI; The lac repressor binds to the lac operator to inhibit transcription in E. coli. This inhibition can be relieved by adding lactose or isopropyl-β-D-thiogalactopyranoside (IPTG).
   1229..1250    +  protein_bind   CAP binding site: CAP binding activates transcription in the presence of cAMP. E. coli catabolite activator protein
   1269..1286    +  promoter       tet promoter (fragment): E. coli promoter for tetracycline efflux protein gene
   1459..1487    +  promoter       tac promoter: strong E. coli promoter; hybrid between the trp and lac UV5 promoters
   1495..1511    +  protein_bind   lac operator: The lac repressor binds to the lac operator to inhibit transcription in E. coli. This inhibition can be relieved by adding lactose or isopropyl-β-D-thiogalactopyranoside (IPTG). lac repressor encoded by lacI
   1596..1613    +  CDS            6xHis: 6xHis affinity tag
   1629..2282    +  CDS            GST26_SCHJA: Experimental evidence at protein level: Swiss-Prot protein existence level 1. GST isoenzymes appear to play a central role in the parasite detoxification system. Other functions are also suspected including a role in increasing the solubility of haematin in the parasite gut. From Schistosoma japonicum (Blood fluke).
   2271..2537    +  CDS            Itsn1 (fragment): ITSN1_MOUSE - Also known as Ese1 From Mus musculus (Mouse).
   2553..2600    +  terminator     fd terminator (sequence withheld): central terminator from bacteriophage fd (Otsuka and Kunisawa, 1982)
   2605..2817    +  CDS            M13 gene III (fragment) (sequence partly withheld): pIII; III; minor coat protein
   2832..3302    +  CDS            M13 gene III (fragment) (sequence partly withheld): pIII; III; minor coat protein
   3324..3394    +  CDS            TcR (fragment): tetracycline efflux protein; tet; confers resistance to tetracycline
   3636..4016    -  CDS            YPB1_ECOLX: Protein predicted: Swiss-Prot protein existence level 4. From Escherichia coli.
   4033..4184    +  CDS            rop (fragment): Rop protein, which maintains plasmids at low copy number; rop
   4220..4648    -  rep_origin     f1 ori (sequence partly withheld): f1 bacteriophage origin of replication; arrow indicates direction of (+) strand synthesis
   4657..4696    +  CDS            rop (fragment): Rop protein, which maintains plasmids at low copy number; rop
   4798..4938    +  misc_feature   bom: basis of mobility region from pBR322
   5124..5711    -  rep_origin     ori: high-copy-number ColE1/pMB1/pBR322/pUC origin of replication
   5882..6742    -  CDS            AmpR: β-lactamase; bla; confers resistance to ampicillin, carbenicillin, and related antibiotics
   6743..6847    -  promoter       AmpR promoter: bla
>Addgene plasmid #91560 | pHH0103_ITSN1-1/5-IS3/3 | addgene full sequence | sequence record 192620 | Addgene NGS Result
CATTAACCTATAAAAATAGGCGTATCACGAGGCCCTTTCGTCTTCAAGAATTCCCGACACCATCGAATGG
TGCAAAACCTTTCGCGGTATGGCATGATAGCGCCCGGAAGAGAGTCAATTCAGGGTGGTGAATGTGAAAC
CAGTAACGTTATACGATGTCGCAGAGTATGCCGGTGTCTCTTATCAGACCGTTTCCCGCGTGGTGAACCA
GGCCAGCCACGTTTCTGCGAAAACGCGGGAAAAAGTGGAAGCGGCGATGGCGGAGCTGAATTACATTCCC
AACCGCGTGGCACAACAACTGGCGGGCAAACAGTCGTTGCTGATTGGCGTTGCCACCTCCAGTCTGGCCC
TGCACGCGCCGTCGCAAATTGTCGCGGCGATTAAATCTCGCGCCGATCAACTGGGTGCCAGCGTGGTGGT
GTCGATGGTAGAACGAAGCGGCGTCGAAGCCTGTAAAGCGGCGGTGCACAATCTTCTCGCGCAACGCGTC
AGTGGGCTGATCATTAACTATCCGCTGGATGACCAGGATGCCATTGCTGTGGAAGCTGCCTGCACTAATG
TTCCGGCGTTATTTCTTGATGTCTCTGACCAGACACCCATCAACAGTATTATTTTCTCCCATGAAGACGG
TACGCGACTGGGCGTGGAGCATCTGGTCGCATTGGGTCACCAGCAAATCGCGCTGTTAGCGGGCCCATTA
AGTTCTGTCTCGGCGCGTCTGCGTCTGGCTGGCTGGCATAAATATCTCACTCGCAATCAAATTCAGCCGA
TAGCGGAACGGGAAGGCGACTGGAGTGCCATGTCCGGTTTTCAACAAACCATGCAAATGCTGAATGAGGG
CATCGTTCCCACTGCGATGCTGGTTGCCAACGATCAGATGGCGCTGGGCGCAATGCGCGCCATTACCGAG
TCCGGGCTGCGCGTTGGTGCGGATATCTCGGTAGTGGGATACGACGATACCGAAGACAGCTCATGTTATA
TCCCGCCGTTAACCACCATCAAACAGGATTTTCGCCTGCTGGGGCAAACCAGCGTGGACCGCTTGCTGCA
ACTCTCTCAGGGCCAGGCGGTGAAGGGCAATCAGCTGTTGCCCGTCTCACTGGTGAAAAGAAAAACCACC
CTGGCGCCCAATACGCAAACCGCCTCTCCCCGCGCGTTGGCCGATTCATTAATGCAGCTGGCACGACAGG
TTTCCCGACTGGAAAGCGGGCAGTGAGCGCAACGCAATTAATGTAAGTTAGCTCACTCATTAGGCACAAT
TCTCATGTTTGACAGCTTATCATCGACTGCACGGTGCACCAATGCTTCTGGCGTCAGGCAGCCATCGGAA
GCTGTGGTATGGCTGTGCAGGTCGTAAATCACTGCATAATTCGTGTCGCTCAAGGCGCACTCCCGTTCTG
GATAATGTTTTTTGCGCCGACATCATAACGGTTCTGGCAAATATTCTGAAATGAGCTGTTGACAATTAAT
CATCGGCTCGTATAATGTGTGGAATTGTGAGCGGATAACAATTTCACACAGGAAACAGCCAGTCCGTTTA
GGTGTTTTCACGAGCACTTCACCAACAAGGACCATAGATTATGAAAATCGAAGAACACCATCACCATCAC
CATTCCAGCGGTAAGCTTATGTCCCCTATACTAGGTTATTGGAAAATTAAGGGCCTTGTGCAACCCACTC
GACTTCTTTTGGAATATCTTGAAGAAAAATATGAAGAGCATTTGTATGAGCGCGATGAAGGTGATAAATG
GCGAAACAAAAAGTTTGAATTGGGTTTGGAGTTTCCCAATCTTCCTTATTATATTGATGGTGATGTTAAA
TTAACACAGTCTATGGCCATCATACGTTATATAGCTGACAAGCACAACATGTTGGGTGGTTGTCCAAAAG
AGCGTGCAGAGATTTCAATGCTTGAAGGAGCGGTTTTGGATATTAGATACGGTGTTTCGAGAATTGCATA
TAGTAAAGACTTTGAAACTCTCAAAGTTGATTTTCTTAGCAAGCTACCTGAAATGCTGAAAATGTTCGAA
GATCGTTTATGTCATAAAACATATTTAAATGGTGATCATGTAACCCATCCTGACTTCATGTTGTATGACG
CTCTTGATGTTGTTTTATACATGGACCCAATGTGCCTGGATGCGTTCCCAAAATTAGTTTGTTTTAAAAA
ACGTATTGAAGCTATCCCACAAATTGATAAGTACTTGAAATCCAGCAAGTATATAGCATGGCCTTTGCAG
GGCTGGCAAGCCACGTTTGGTGGTGGCGACCATCCTCCAAAATCGGATCTGGAAGTTCTGTTCCAGGGGC
CCCTGTCCAGCGGTCTGGTTCCGCGTGGTTCCGGTACCGCGGCCCAGCCGGCCGTTTACTATCGTGCCCT
GTACCCATTTGAATCCCGTTCCCATGATGAAATCACCATTCAGCCGGGTGATATTGTCATGGTCGATGAA
TCCCAAACTGGTGAACCAGGTTGGCTGGGTGGTGAACTGAAAGGTAAAACCGGTTGGTTTCCAGCAAACT
ATGCCGAAAAAATTCCGGCGGCCGCATA
[142 nt withheld, positions 2549-2690]
C
[98 nt withheld, positions 2692-2789]
AGTTTGTACTGGTGACGAAACTCAGTGTCTAGCTAGAGTGGC
[149 nt withheld, positions 2832-2980]
T
[41 nt withheld, positions 2982-3022]
T
[62 nt withheld, positions 3024-3085]
A
[35 nt withheld, positions 3087-3121]
CCTCCCTCAATCGGTTGAATGTCGCCCTTTTGTCTTTGGCGCTGGTAAACCATATGAA
[86 nt withheld, positions 3180-3265]
T
[54 nt withheld, positions 3267-3320]
CTAGCGCCGCCCTATACCTTGTCTGCCTCCCCGCGTTGCGTCGCGGTGCATGGAGCCGGGCCACCTCGAC
CTGAATGGAAGCCGGCGGCACCTCGCTAACGGATTCACCACTCCAAGAATTGGAGCCAATCAATTCTTGC
GGAGAACTGTGAATGCGCAAACCAACCCTTGGCAGAACATATCCATCGCGTCCGCCATCTCCAGCAGCCG
CACGCGGCGCATCTCGGGCAGCGTTGGGTCCTGGCCACGGGTGCGCATGATCGTGCTCCTGTCGTTGAGG
ACCCGGCTAGGCTGGCGGGGTTGCCTTACTGGTTAGCAGAATGAATCACCGATACGCGAGCGAACGTGAA
GCGACTGCTGCTGCAAAACGTCTGCGACCTGAGCAACAACATGAATGGTCTTCGGTTTCCGTGTTTCGTA
AAGTCTGGAAACGCGGAAGTCAGCGCCCTGCACCATTATGTTCCGGATCTGCATCGCAGGATGCTGCTGG
CTACCCTGTGGAACACCTACATCTGTATTAACGAAGCGCTGGCATTGACCCTGAGTGATTTTTCTCTGGT
CCCGCCGCATCCATACCGCCAGTTGTTTACCCTCACAACGTTCCAGTAACCGGGCATGTTCATCATCAGT
AACCCGTATCGTGAGCATCCTCTCTCGTTTCATCGGTATCATTACCCCCATGAACAGAAATCCCCCTTAC
ACGGAGGCATCAGTGACCAAACAGGAAAAAACCGCCCTTAACATGGCCCGCTTTATCAGAAGCCAGACAT
TAACGCTTCTGGAGAAACTCAACGAGCTGGACGCGGATGAACAGGCAGACATCTGTGAATCGCTTCACGA
CCACGCTGATGAGCTTTACCGCAGGATCCGCGAAATTGTAAGCGTTAATATTTTGTTAAAATTCGCGTTA
AATTTTTGTTAAATCAGCTCATTTTTTAACCAATAGGCCGAAATCGGCAAAATCCCTTATAAATCAAAAG
AATAGACCGAGATAGGGT
[37 nt withheld, positions 4319-4355]
AAAGAACGTGGACTCCAACGTCAAAGG
[49 nt withheld, positions 4383-4431]
T
[91 nt withheld, positions 4433-4523]
G
[124 nt withheld, positions 4525-4648]
CGCGGATCCTGCCTCGCGCGTTTCGGTGATGACGGTGAAAACCTCTGACACATGCAGCTCCCGGAGACGG
TCACAGCTTGTCTGTAAGCGGATGCCGGGAGCAGACAAGCCCGTCAGGGCGCGTCAGCGGGTGTTGGCGG
GTGTCGGGGCGCAGCCATGACCCAGTCACGTAGCGATAGCGGAGTGTATACTGGCTTAACTATGCGGCAT
CAGAGCAGATTGTACTGAGAGTGCACCATATGCGGTGTGAAATACCGCACAGATGCGTAAGGAGAAAATA
CCGCATCAGGCGCTCTTCCGCTTCCTCGCTCACTGACTCGCTGCGCTCGGTCGTTCGGCTGCGGCGAGCG
GTATCAGCTCACTCAAAGGCGGTAATACGGTTATCCACAGAATCAGGGGATAACGCAGGAAAGAACATGT
GAGCAAAAGGCCAGCAAAAGGCCAGGAACCGTAAAAAGGCCGCGTTGCTGGCGTTTTTCCATAGGCTCCG
CCCCCCTGACGAGCATCACAAAAATCGACGCTCAAGTCAGAGGTGGCGAAACCCGACAGGACTATAAAGA
TACCAGGGTTTCCCCCTGGAAGCTCCCTCGTGCGCTCTCCTGTTCCGACCCTGCCGCTTACCGGATACCT
GTCCGCCTTTCTCCCTTCGGGAAGCGTGGCGCTTTCTCATAGCTCACGCTGTAGGTATCTCAGTTCGGTG
TAGGTCGTTCGCTCCAAGCTGGGCTGTGTGCACGAACCCCCCGTTCAGCCCGACCGCTGCGCCTTATCCG
GTAACTATCGTCTTGAGTCCAACCCGGTAAGACACGACTTATCGCCACTGGCAGCAGCCACTGGTAACAG
GATTAGCAGAGCGAGGTATGTAGGCGGTGCTACAGAGTTCTTGAAGTGGTGGCCTAACTACGGCTACACT
AGAAGGACAGTATTTGGTATCTGCGCTCTGCTGAAGCCAGTTACCTTCGGAAAAAGAGTTGGTAGCTCTT
GATCCGGCAAACAAACCACCGCTGGTAGCGGTGGTTTTTTTGTTTGCAAGCAGCAGATTACGCGCAGAAA
AAAAGGATCTCAAGAAGATCCTTTGATCTTTTCTACGGGGTCTGACGCTCAGTGGAACGAAAACTCACGT
TAAGGGATTTTGGTCATGAGATTATCAAAAAGGATCTTCACCTAGATCCTTTTAAATTAAAAATGAAGTT
TTAAATCAATCTAAAGTATATATGAGTAAACTTGGTCTGACAGTTACCAATGCTTAATCAGTGAGGCACC
TATCTCAGCGATCTGTCTATTTCGTTCATCCATAGTTGCCTGACTCCCCGTCGTGTAGATAACTACGATA
CGGGAGGGCTTACCATCTGGCCCCAGTGCTGCAATGATACCGCGAGACCCACGCTCACCGGCTCCAGATT
TATCAGCAATAAACCAGCCAGCCGGAAGGGCCGAGCGCAGAAGTGGTCCTGCAACTTTATCCGCCTCCAT
CCAGTCTATTAATTGTTGCCGGGAAGCTAGAGTAAGTAGTTCGCCAGTTAATAGTTTGCGCAACGTTGTT
GCCATTGCTGCAGGCATCGTGGTGTCACGCTCGTCGTTTGGTATGGCTTCATTCAGCTCCGGTTCCCAAC
GATCAAGGCGAGTTACATGATCCCCCATGTTGTGCAAAAAAGCGGTTAGCTCCTTCGGTCCTCCGATCGT
TGTCAGAAGTAAGTTGGCCGCAGTGTTATCACTCATGGTTATGGCAGCACTGCATAATTCTCTTACTGTC
ATGCCATCCGTAAGATGCTTTTCTGTGACTGGTGAGTACTCAACCAAGTCATTCTGAGAATAGTGTATGC
GGCGACCGAGTTGCTCTTGCCCGGCGTCAACACGGGATAATACCGCGCCACATAGCAGAACTTTAAAAGT
GCTCATCATTGGAAAACGTTCTTCGGGGCGAAAACTCTCAAGGATCTTACCGCTGTTGAGATCCAGTTCG
ATGTAACCCACTCGTGCACCCAACTGATCTTCAGCATCTTTTACTTTCACCAGCGTTTCTGGGTGAGCAA
AAACAGGAAGGCAAAATGCCGCAAAAAAGGGAATAAGGGCGACACGGAAATGTTGAATACTCATACTCTT
CCTTTTTCAATATTATTGAAGCATTTATCAGGGTTATTGTCTCATGAGCGGATACATATTTGAATGTATT
TAGAAAAATAAACAAATAGGGGTTCCGCGCACATTTCCCCGAAAAGTGCCACCTGACGTCTAAGAAACCA
TTATTATCATGA
