>Addgene plasmid #91560 | pHH0103_ITSN1-1/5-IS3/3 | depositor partial sequence | sequence record 176048 | insert sequence
GGTACCGAATTCGGATCCGCGCGCTGGTTTACTATCGTGCCCTGTACCCATTTGAATCCCGTTCCCATGA
TGAAATCACCATTCAGCCGGGTGATATTGTCATGGTCGATGAATCCCAAACTGGTGAACCAGGTTGGCTG
GGTGGTGAACTGAAAGGTAAAACCGGTTGGTTTCCAGCAAACTATGCCGAAAAAATTCCGGCGGCCGCTA
GCTAAGTCGACGAGCTC
